>Addgene plasmid #243964 | pUPD3_RBS_J61115 | addgene full sequence | sequence record 487795 | Addgene NGS Result
GGTCTCGCAAAGAGAAAGAAGGGATACACTGAATGCGAGACCACTCATCGCCCAATCACTAGTGAATTCG
TTCTATAGTGTCACCTAAATACCATAGAGCCGTTGGTCATAGCTGTTTCCTGTCCAGGCATCATGACACG
GTTATCCACAGAATCAGGGGATAACGCAGGAAAGAACATGTGAGCAAAAGGCCAGCAAAAGGCCAGGAAC
CGTAAAAAGGCCGCGTTGCTGGCGTTTTTCCATAGGCTCCGCCCCCCTGACGAGCATCACAAAAATCGAC
GCTCAAGTCAGAGGTGGCGAAACCCGACAGGACTATAAAGATACCAGGCGTTTCCCCCTGGAAGCTCCCT
CGTGCGCTCTCCTGTTCCGACCCTGCCGCTTACCGGATACCTGTCCGCCTTTCTCCCTTCGGGAAGCGTG
GCGCTTTCTCATAGCTCACGCTGTAGGTATCTCAGTTCGGTGTAGGTCGTTCGCTCCAAGCTGGGCTGTG
TGCACGAACCCCCCGTTCAGCCCGACCGCTGCGCCTTATCCGGTAACTATCGTCTTGAGTCCAACCCGGT
AAGACACGACTTATCGCCACTGGCAGCAGCCACTGGTAACAGGATTAGCAGAGCGAGGTATGTAGGCGGT
GCTACAGAGTTCTTGAAGTGGTGGCCTAACTACGGCTACACTAGAAGAACAGTATTTGGTATCTGCGCTC
TGCTGAAGCCAGTTACCTTCGGAAAAAGAGTTGGTAGCTCTTGATCCGGCAAACAAACCACCGCTGGTAG
CGGTGGTTTTTTTGTTTGCAAGCAGCAGATTACGCGCAGAAAAAAAGGATCTCAAGAAGATCCTTTGATC
TTTTCTACGGGGTCTGACGCTCAGTGGAACGAAAACTCACGTTAAGGGATTTTGGTCATGAGATTATCAA
AAAGGATCTTCACCTAGATCCTTTTGTGATGATCGGCACGTAAGAGGTTCCAACTTTCACCATAATGAAA
TAAGATCACTACCGGGCGTATTTTTTGAGTTATCGAGATTTTCAGGAGCTAAGGAAGCTAAAATGGAGAA
AAAAATCACTGGATATACCACCGTTGATATATCCCAATGGCATCGTAAAGAACATTTTGAGGCATTTCAG
TCAGTTGCTCAATGTACCTATAACCAGACCGTTCAGCTGGATATTACGGCCTTTTTAAAGACCGTAAAGA
AAAATAAGCACAAGTTTTATCCGGCCTTTATTCACATTCTTGCCCGCCTGATGAATGCTCATCCGGAATT
CCGTATGGCAATGAAAGACGGTGAGCTGGTGATATGGGATAGTGTTCACCCTTGTTACACCGTTTTCCAT
GAGCAAACTGAAACGTTTTCATCGCTCTGGAGTGAATACCACGACGATTTCCGGCAGTTTCTACACATAT
ATTCGCAAGATGTGGCGTGTTACGGTGAAAACCTGGCCTATTTCCCTAAAGGGTTTATTGAGAATATGTT
TTTCGTGTCAGCCAATCCCTGGGTGAGTTTCACCAGTTTTGATTTAAACGTGGCCAATATGGACAACTTC
TTCGCCCCCGTTTTCACCATGGGCAAATATTATACGCAAGGCGACAAGGTGCTGATGCCGCTGGCGATTC
AGGTTCATCATGCCGTTTGTGATGGCTTCCATGTCGGCAGAATGCTTAATGAATTACAACAGTACTGCGA
TGAGTGGCAGGGCGGGGCGTAATTTTTTTAAGGCAGTTATTGGTGCCCTTAAACGCCTGGTTGCTACGCC
TGAATAAGTGATAATAAGCGGATGAATGGCAGAAATTCGATGATAAGCTGTCAAACATGATGT
[125 nt withheld, positions 1814-1938]
C
[91 nt withheld, positions 1940-2030]
AGGGTGATGGTTCACGTAGTGGGCCAGCGCCCTGATAGACGGTTTTTCGCCCTTTGACGTTGGAGTCCAC
GTTCTTT
[37 nt withheld, positions 2108-2144]
ACCCTATCTCGGTCTATTCTTTTGATTTATAAGGGATTTTGCCGATTTCGGCCTATTGGTTAAAAAATGA
GCTGATTTAACAAAAATTTAACGCGAATTTTAACAAAATATTAACGCTTACAATTTTAACATTGTAGAAA
CGCATGTAAAACGACGGCCAGTGAATTGTAATACGACTCACTATAGGGTGAATTCCGCTTAGGACCTTAG
ATATTGATCTCAA
Features (pLannotate 1.2.2; 8 found; start..end, strand, type, name):
     72..90      -  promoter       SP6 promoter: promoter for bacteriophage SP6 RNA polymerase
    237..825     -  rep_origin     ori: high-copy-number ColE1/pMB1/pBR322/pUC origin of replication
    940..1042    +  promoter       cat promoter: promoter of the E. coli cat gene encoding chloramphenicol acetyltransferase
   1043..1699    +  CDS            cat: CAT_ECOLX - Experimental evidence at protein level: Swiss-Prot protein existence level 1. This enzyme is an effector of chloramphenicol resistance in bacteria. From Escherichia coli. This protein is used as a marker in many commonly used cloning vectors, such as pACYC184.
   1787..1804    -  promoter       tet promoter (fragment): E. coli promoter for tetracycline efflux protein gene
   1815..2270    +  rep_origin     f1 ori (sequence partly withheld): f1 bacteriophage origin of replication; arrow indicates direction of (+) strand synthesis
   2289..2310    -  CDS            lacZα (fragment): LacZα fragment of β-galactosidase; lacZ fragment
   2313..2331    +  promoter       T7 promoter: promoter for bacteriophage T7 RNA polymerase
