[The description below was written by a language model from this plasmid's Addgene catalogue record and pLannotate feature annotations shown in this document.]
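Description:
pUPD3_RBS_J61115 is a small (about 2.4 kb) part-domestication plasmid from a GoldenBraid2.0 toolkit developed for E. coli and related enteric bacteria. It is built on the pUPD3 backbone, the entry-level vector of the GoldenBraid system in which individual standardized DNA parts are stored before being combined into transcriptional units by Golden Gate (type IIS restriction–ligation) assembly. The plasmid replicates in E. coli from a high-copy ColE1/pUC-type origin. It is selected with chloramphenicol through a cat (chloramphenicol acetyltransferase) gene driven by its native cat promoter. An f1 phage origin is also present, a common backbone element that allows single-stranded DNA production with helper phage.

The payload is a 20 bp synthetic ribosome binding site designated J61115. It is too short to be picked up as an annotated feature, so its exact position is not marked in the feature table. It presumably lies in the cloning region flanked by the opposing T7 and SP6 phage promoters, where a residual lacZα fragment remains. That remnant is consistent with replacement of a lacZα screening cassette when the part was inserted, though the record does not state this explicitly. A short tet promoter fragment is also annotated as a backbone remnant. Although catalogued as a bacterial expression vector, the plasmid carries no coding payload of its own. It serves as a reusable RBS module that can be released and assembled with promoter, coding sequence and terminator parts to set translation initiation in bacterial constructs. The record does not give the relative strength of this RBS.
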