Addgene plasmid #243964: pUPD3_RBS_J61115
Purpose: GoldenBraid2.0 Ribosome binding site.
Depositing lab: Christophe Herman. Depositing organization: Baylor College of Medicine. Publication: GoldenBraid2.0 E. coli: a comprehensive and characterized toolkit for enterics. Cooke MB, Welch KT, Ramirez LD, Wen AX, Marciano DC, Herman C. Synth Biol (Oxf). 2025 Aug 14;10(1):ysaf015. doi: 10.1093/synbio/ysaf015. eCollection 2025. PubMed 40927394.
Backbone
  Vector backbone: pUPD3
  Vector type: Bacterial Expression
Growth in bacteria
  Bacterial resistance: Chloramphenicol, 25 μg/mL
  Growth temperature: 37°C
  Growth strain: DH5alpha
  Copy number: High Copy
Gene/Insert
  Gene/Insert name: J61115
  Species: Synthetic
  Insert size (bp): 20
  Cloning method: Golden Gate
Terms and licenses: Academic/Nonprofit Terms; Industry Terms: Not Available to Industry
How to cite: pUPD3_RBS_J61115 was a gift from Christophe Herman (Addgene plasmid # 243964 ; http://n2t.net/addgene:243964 ; RRID:Addgene_243964)
